>Addgene plasmid #136070 | pCsE | addgene full sequence | sequence record 274963 | Addgene NGS Result
TCAGTGCAGCCGTCATCTGAAAACGACATGTCGCACAAGTCCTAAGTTACGCGACAGGCTGCCGCCCTGC
CCTTTTCCTGGCGTTTTCTTGTCGCGTGTTTTAGTCGCATAAAGTAGAATACTTGCGACTAGAACCGGAG
ACATTACGCCATGAACAAGAGCGCCGCCGCTGGCCTGCTGGGCTATGCCCGCGTCAGCACCGACGACCAG
GACTTGACCAACCAACGGGCCGAACTGCACGCGGCCGGCTGCACCAAGCTGTTTTCCGAGAAGATCACCG
GCACCAGGCGCGACCGCCCGGAGCTGGCCAGGATGCTTGACCACCTACGCCCTGGCGACGTTGTGACAGT
GACCAGGCTAGACCGCCTGGCCCGCAGCACCCGCGACCTACTGGACATTGCCGAGCGCATCCAGGAGGCC
GGCGCGGGCCTGCGTAGCCTGGCAGAGCCGTGGGCCGACACCACCACGCCGGCCGGCCGCATGGTGTTGA
CCGTGTTCGCCGGCATTGCCGAGTTCGAGCGTTCCCTAATCATCGACCGCACCCGGAGCGGGCGCGAGGC
CGCCAAGGCCCGAGGCGTGAAGTTTGGCCCCCGCCCTACCCTCACCCCGGCACAGATCGCGCACGCCCGC
GAGCTGATCGACCAGGAAGGCCGCACCGTGAAAGAGGCGGCTGCACTGCTTGGCGTGCATCGCTCGACCC
TGTACCGCGCACTTGAGCGCAGCGAGGAAGTGACGCCCACCGAGGCCAGGCGGCGCGGTGCCTTCCGTGA
GGACGCATTGACCGAGGCCGACGCCCTGGCGGCCGCCGAGAATGAACGCCAAGAGGAACAAGCATGAAAC
CGCACCAGGACGGCCAGGACGAACCGTTTTTCATTACCGAAGAGATCGAGGCGGAGATGATCGCGGCCGG
GTACGTGTTCGAGCCGCCCGCGCACCTCTCAACCGTGCGGCTGCATGAAATCCTGGCCGGTTTGTCTGAT
GCCAAGCTGGCGGCCTGGCCGGCCAGCTTGGCCGCTGAAGAAACCGAGCGCCGCCGTCTAAAAAGGTGAT
GTGTATTTGAGTAAAACAGCTTGCGTCATGCGGTCGCTGCGTATATGATGCGATGAGTAAATAAACAAAT
ACGCAAGGGGAACGCATGAAGGTTATCGCTGTACTTAACCAGAAAGGCGGGTCAGGCAAGACGACCATCG
CAACCCATCTAGCCCGCGCCCTGCAACTCGCCGGGGCCGATGTTCTGTTAGTCGATTCCGATCCCCAGGG
CAGTGCCCGCGATTGGGCGGCCGTGCGGGAAGATCAACCGCTAACCGTTGTCGGCATCGACCGCCCGACG
ATTGACCGCGACGTGAAGGCCATCGGCCGGCGCGACTTCGTAGTGATCGACGGAGCGCCCCAGGCGGCGG
ACTTGGCTGTGTCCGCGATCAAGGCAGCCGACTTCGTGCTGATTCCGGTGCAGCCAAGCCCTTACGACAT
ATGGGCCACCGCCGACCTGGTGGAGCTGGTTAAGCAGCGCATTGAGGTCACGGATGGAAGGCTACAAGCG
GCCTTTGTCGTGTCGCGGGCGATCAAAGGCACGCGCATCGGCGGTGAGGTTGCCGAGGCGCTGGCCGGGT
ACGAGCTGCCCATTCTTGAGTCCCGTATCACGCAGCGCGTGAGCTACCCAGGCACTGCCGCCGCCGGCAC
AACCGTTCTTGAATCAGAACCCGAGGGCGACGCTGCCCGCGAGGTCCAGGCGCTGGCCGCTGAAATTAAA
TCAAAACTCATTTGAGTTAATGAGGTAAAGAGAAAATGAGCAAAAGCACAAACACGCTAAGTGCCGGCCG
TCCGAGCGCACGCAGCAGCAAGGCTGCAACGTTGGCCAGCCTGGCAGACACGCCAGCCATGAAGCGGGTC
AACTTTCAGTTGCCGGCGGAGGATCACACCAAGCTGAAGATGTACGCGGTACGCCAAGGCAAGACCATTA
CCGAGCTGCTATCTGAATACATCGCGCAGCTACCAGAGTAAATGAGCAAATGAATAAATGAGTAGATGAA
TTTTAGCGGCTAAAGGAGGCGGCATGGAAAATCAAGAACAACCAGGCACCGACGCCGTGGAATGCCCCAT
GTGTGGAGGAACGGGCGGTTGGCCAGGCGTAAGCGGCTGGGTTGCCTGCCGGCCCTGCAATGGCACTGGA
ACCCCCAAGCCCGAGGAATCGGCGTGAGCGGTCGCAAACCATCCGGCCCGGTACAAATCGGCGCGGCGCT
GGGTGATGACCTGGTGGAGAAGTTGAAGGCCGCGCAGGCCGCCCAGCGGCAACGCATCGAGGCAGAAGCA
CGCCCCGGTGAATCGTGGCAAGCGGCCGCTGATCGAATCCGCAAAGAATCCCGGCAACCGCCGGCAGCCG
GTGCGCCGTCGATTAGGAAGCCGCCCAAGGGCGACGAGCAACCAGATTTTTTCGTTCCGATGCTCTATGA
CGTGGGCACCCGCGATAGTCGCAGCATCATGGACGTGGCCGTTTTCCGTCTGTCGAAGCGTGACCGACGA
GCTGGCGAGGTGATCCGCTACGAGCTTCCAGACGGGCACGTAGAGGTTTCCGCAGGGCCGGCCGGCATGG
CCAGTGTGTGGGATTACGACCTGGTACTGATGGCGGTTTCCCATCTAACCGAATCCATGAACCGATACCG
GGAAGGGAAGGGAGACAAGCCCGGCCGCGTGTTCCGTCCACACGTTGCGGACGTACTCAAGTTCTGCCGG
CGAGCCGATGGCGGAAAGCAGAAAGACGACCTGGTAGAAACCTGCATTCGGTTAAACACCACGCACGTTG
CCATGCAGCGTACGAAGAAGGCCAAGAACGGCCGCCTGGTGACGGTATCCGAGGGTGAAGCCTTGATTAG
CCGCTACAAGATCGTAAAGAGCGAAACCGGGCGGCCGGAGTACATCGAGATCGAGCTAGCTGATTGGATG
TACCGCGAGATCACAGAAGGCAAGAACCCGGACGTGCTGACGGTTCACCCCGATTACTTTTTGATCGATC
CCGGCATCGGCCGTTTTCTCTACCGCCTGGCACGCCGCGCCGCAGGCAAGGCAGAAGCCAGATGGTTGTT
CAAGACGATCTACGAACGCAGTGGCAGCGCCGGAGAGTTCAAGAAGTTCTGTTTCACCGTGCGCAAGCTG
ATCGGGTCAAATGACCTGCCGGAGTACGATTTGAAGGAGGAGGCGGGGCAGGCTGGCCCGATCCTAGTCA
TGCGCTACCGCAACCTGATCGAGGGCGAAGCATCCGCCGGTTCCTAATGTACGGAGCAGATGCTAGGGCA
AATTGCCCTAGCAGGGGAAAAAGGTCGAAAAGGACTCTTTCCTGTGGATAGCACGTACATTGGGAACCCA
AAGCCGTACATTGGGAACCGGAACCCGTACATTGGGAACCCAAAGCCGTACATTGGGAACCGGTCACACA
TGTAAGTGACTGATATAAAAGAGAAAAAAGGCGATTTTTCCGCCTAAAACTCTTTAAAACTTATTAAAAC
TCTTAAAACCCGCCTGGCCTGTGCATAACTGTCTGGCCAGCGCACAGCCGAAGTGCTGCAAAAAGCGCCT
ACCCTTCGGTCGCTGCGCTCCCTACGCCCCGCCGCTTCGCGTCGGCCTATCGCGGCCGCTGGCCGCTCAA
AAATGGCTGGCCTACGGCCAGGCAATCTACCAGGGCGCGGACAAGCCGCGCCGTCGCCACTCGACCGCCG
GCGCCCACATCAAGGCACCCTGCCTCGCGCGTTTCGGTGATGACGGTGAAAACCTCTGACACATGCAGCT
CCCGGTGACGGTCACAGCTTGTCTGTAAGCGGATGCCGGGAGCAGACAAGCCCGTCAGGGCGCGTCAGCG
GGTGTTGGCGGGTGTCGGGGCGCAGCCATGACCCAGTCACGTAGCGATAGCGGAGTGTATACTGGCTTAA
CTATGCGGCATCAGAGCAGATTGTACTGAGAGTGCACCATATGCGGTGTGAAATACCGCACAGATGCGTA
AGGAGAAAATACCGCATCAGGCGCTCATCCGCTTCCTCGCTCACTGACTCGCTGCGCTCGGTCGTTCGGC
TGCGGCGAGCGGTATCAGCTCACTCAAAGGCGGTAATACGGTTATCCACAGAATCAGGGGATAACGCAGG
AAAGAACATGTGAGCAAAAGGCCAGCAAAAGGCCAGGAACCGTAAAAAGGCCGCGTTGCTGGCGTTTTTC
CATAGGCTCCGCCCCCCTGACGAGCATCACAAAAATCGACGCTCAAGTCAGAGGTGGCGAAACCCGACAG
GACTATAAAGATACCAGGCGTTTCCCCCTGGAAGCTCCCTCGTGCGCTCTCCTGTTCCGACCCTGCCGCT
TACCGGATACCTGTCCGCCTTTCTCCCTTCGGGAAGCGTGGCGCTTTCTCATAGCTCACGCTGTAGGTAT
CTCAGTTCGGTGTAGGTCGTTCGCTCCAAGCTGGGCTGTGTGCACGAACCCCCCGTTCAGCCCGACCGCT
GCGCCTTATCCGGTAACTATCGTCTTGAGTCCAACCCGGTAAGACACGACTTATCGCCACTGGCAGCAGC
CACTGGTAACAGGATTAGCAGAGCGAGGTATGTAGGCGGTGCTACAGAGTTCTTGAAGTGGTGGCCTAAC
TACGGCTACACTAGAAGGACAGTATTTGGTATCTGCGCTCTGCTGAAGCCAGTTACCTTCGGAAAAAGAG
TTGGTAGCTCTTGATCCGGCAAACAAACCACCGCTGGTAGCGGTGGTTTTTTTGTTTGCAAGCAGCAGAT
TACGCGCAGAAAAAAAGGATCTCAAGAAGATCCTTTGATCTTTTCTACGGGGTCTGACGCTCAGTGGAAC
GAAAACTCACGTTAAGGGATTTTGGTCATGCATTCTAGGTGATTATTTGCCGACTACCTTGGTGATCTCG
CCTTTCACGTAGTGGACAAATTCTTCCAACTGATCTGCGCGCGAGGCCAAGCGATCTTCTTCTTGTCCAA
GATAAGCCTGTCTAGCTTCAAGTATGACGGGCTGATACTGGGCCGGCAGGCGCTCCATTGCCCAGTCGGC
AGCGACATCCTTCGGCGCGATTTTGCCGGTTACTGCGCTGTACCAAATGCGGGACAACGTAAGCACTACA
TTTCGCTCATCACCAGCCCAGTCGGGCGGCGAGTTCCATAGCGTTAAGGTTTCATTTAGCGCCTCAAATA
GATCCTGTTCAGGAACCGGATCAAAGAGTTCCTCCGCCGCTGGACCTACCAAGGCAACGCTATGTTCTCT
TGCTTTTGTCAGCAAGATAGCCAGATCAATGTCGATCGTGGCTGGCTCGAAGATACCTGCAAGAATGTCA
TTGCGCTGCCATTCTCCAAATTGCAGTTCGCGCTTAGCTGGATAACGCCACGGAATGATGTCGTCGTGCA
CAACAATGGTGACTTCTACAGCGCGGAGAATCTCGCTCTCTCCAGGGGAAGCCGAAGTTTCCAAAAGGTC
GTTGATCAAAGCTCGCCGCGTTGTTTCATCAAGCCTTACGGTCACCGTAACCAGCAAATCAATATCACTG
TGTGGCTTCAGGCCGCCATCCACTGCGGAGCCGTACAAATGTACGGCCAGCAACGTCGGTTCGAGATGGC
GCTCGATGACGCCAACTACCTCTGATAGTTGAGTCGATACTTCGGCGATCACCGCTTCCCTCATAATGTT
TAACTTTGTTTTAGGGCGACTGCCCTGCTGCGTAACATCGTTGCTGCTCCATAACATCAAACATCGACCC
ACGGCGTAACGCGCTTGCTGCTTGGATGCCCGAGGCATAGACTGTACCCCAAAAAAACAGTCATAACAAG
CCATGAAAACCGCCACTGCGCCGTTACCACCGCTGCGTTCGGTCAAGGTTCTGGACCAGTTGCGTGAGCG
CATACGCTACTTGCATTACAGCTTACGAACCGAACAGGCTTATGTCCACTGGGTTCGTGCCTTCATCCGT
TTCCACGGTGTGCGTCACCCGGCAACCTTGGGTAGCAGCGAAGTCGAGGCATTTCTGTCCTGGCTGGAAC
AGAACTTATTATTTCCTTCCTCTTTTCTACAGTATTTAAAGATACCCCAAGAAGCTAATTATAACAAGAC
GAACTCCAATTCACTGTTCCTTGCATTCTAAAACCTTAAATACCAGAAAACAGCTTTTTCAAAGTTGTTT
TCAAAGTTGGCGTATAACATAGTATCGACGGAGCCGATTTTGAAACCGCGGTGATCACAGGCAGCAACGC
TCTGTCATCGTTACAATCAACATGCTACCCTCCGCGAGATCATCCGTGTTTCAAACCCGGCAGCTTAGTT
GCCGTTCTTCCGAATAGCATCGGTAACATGAGCAAAGTCTGCCGCCTTACAACGGCTCTCCCGCTGACGC
CGTCCCGGACTGATGGGCTGCCTGTATCGAGTGGTGATTTTGTGCCGAGCTGCCGGTCGGGGAGCTGTTG
GCTGGCTGGTGGCAGGATATATTGTGGTGTAAACATAACGGATCCGGTCTCAGCTTAATGTGAAGAGCCA
CAGCTTGTCTGTAAGCGGATGCCGGGAGCAGACAAGCCCGTCAGGGCGCGTCAGCGGGTGTTGGCGGGTG
TCGGGGCTGGCTTAACTATGCGGCATCAGAGCAGATTGTACTGAGAGTGCACCATATGCGGTGTGAAATA
CCGCACAGATGCGTAAGGAGAAAATACCGCATCAGGCGCTCATCCGCCATTCAGGCTGCGCAACTGTTGG
GAAGGGCGATCGGCGCAGGCCTCTTCGCTATTACGCCAGCTGGCGAAAGGGGGATGTGCTGCAAGGCGAT
TAAGTTGGGTAACGCCAGGGTTTTCCCAGTCACGACGTTGTAAAACGACGGCCAGTGAATTCGAGCTCGG
TACCCGGGGATCCTCTAGAGTCGACCTGCAGGCATGCAAGCTTGGCGTAATCATGGTCATAGCTGTTTCC
TGTGTGAAATTGTTATCCGCTCACAATTCCACACAACATACGAGCCGGAAGCATATAGTGTAAAGCCTGG
GGTGCCTAATGAGTGAGCTAACTCACATTAATTGCGTTGCGCTCACTGCCCGCTTTCCAGTCGGGAAACC
TGTCGTGCCAGCTGGCTCTTCAGGTTCGCTTGAGACCGGATCCTGACAGGATATATTGGCGGGTAAACCT
AAGAGAAAAGAGCGTTTATTAGAATAATCGGATATTTAAAAGGGCGTGAAAAGGTTTATCCGTTCGTCCA
TTTGTATGTGCATGCCAACCACAGGGTTCCCCTCGGGATCAAAGTACTTTGATCCAACCCCTCCGCTGCT
ATAGTGCAGTCGGCTTCTGACGT
Features (pLannotate 1.2.2; 19 found; start..end, strand, type, name):
    175..576     +  CDS            Y4CG_SINFN (fragment): Protein inferred from homology: Swiss-Prot protein existence level 3. From Sinorhizobium fredii (strain NBRC 101917 / NGR234).
   1136..1765    +  CDS            pVS1 StaA: stability protein from the Pseudomonas plasmid pVS1 (Heeb et al., 2000)
   2194..3267    +  CDS            pVS1 RepA: replication protein from the Pseudomonas plasmid pVS1 (Heeb et al., 2000)
   3333..3527    +  rep_origin     pVS1 oriV: origin of replication for the Pseudomonas plasmid pVS1 (Heeb et al., 2000)
   3730..3769    +  CDS            rop (fragment): Rop protein, which maintains plasmids at low copy number; rop
   3871..4011    +  misc_feature   bom: basis of mobility region from pBR322
   4197..4785    -  rep_origin     ori: high-copy-number ColE1/pMB1/pBR322/pUC origin of replication
   4876..5664    -  CDS            aadA: S3AD_ECOLX - Experimental evidence at protein level: Swiss-Prot protein existence level 1. Mediates bacterial resistance to the antibiotics streptomycin and spectinomycin. From Escherichia coli.
   5671..5727    -  CDS            GmR (fragment): gentamycin acetyltransferase; aacC1; confers resistance to gentamycin
   5903..5926    -  promoter       Pc promoter (fragment): intI1 (promoter lies within the coding sequence); class 1 integron promoter
   6450..6474    +  misc_feature   LB T-DNA repeat: left border repeat from nopaline C58 T-DNA
   6587..6686    +  misc_feature   bom (fragment): basis of mobility region from pBR322
   6695..6850    -  CDS            lacZα (fragment): LacZα fragment of β-galactosidase; lacZ fragment
   6847..6903    +  misc_feature   MCS: pUC18/19 multiple cloning site
   6940..6956    -  protein_bind   lac operator: The lac repressor binds to the lac operator to inhibit transcription in E. coli. This inhibition can be relieved by adding lactose or isopropyl-β-D-thiogalactopyranoside (IPTG). lac repressor encoded by lacI
   6964..6994    -  promoter       lac promoter: promoter for the E. coli lac operon
   7009..7030    -  protein_bind   CAP binding site: CAP binding activates transcription in the presence of cAMP. E. coli catabolite activator protein
   7043..7084    -  CDS            lacI (fragment): lac repressor; lacI; The lac repressor binds to the lac operator to inhibit transcription in E. coli. This inhibition can be relieved by adding lactose or isopropyl-β-D-thiogalactopyranoside (IPTG).
   7114..7138    +  misc_feature   RB T-DNA repeat: right border repeat from nopaline C58 T-DNA
