[The description below was written by a language model from this plasmid's Addgene catalogue record and pLannotate feature annotations shown in this document.]
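Description:
pCsE is an empty acceptor plasmid for hierarchical assembly of plant expression constructs, built on a domesticated pDGB3_Omega1 binary backbone and described as the even-level, position 4 acceptor in a toolkit developed for reprogramming gene expression in the liverwort Marchantia polymorpha. It is about 7.3 kb. It carries two replication systems. A high-copy ColE1/pUC-type origin, with an adjacent bom region, supports propagation in E. coli. The pVS1 oriV, together with the RepA replication protein and StaA stability protein, is the module commonly used to maintain binary vectors in Agrobacterium. Selection in bacteria is by spectinomycin through the aadA gene. That gene sits next to remnants of a class 1 integron Pc promoter and a gentamicin resistance gene fragment, which appear to be carry-over from the source of the cassette.

The payload lies between the nopaline-type left and right T-DNA border repeats. It is a lacZα screening cassette comprising the lac promoter, CAP binding site, lac operator, a pUC-style multiple cloning site and the lacZα fragment. The record lists SapI as the cloning enzyme on both sides, with the sites destroyed during cloning. This fits a Type IIS one-pot assembly in which incoming transcription units from the preceding level replace the lacZα cassette, so that recombinant colonies are white and uncut or parental plasmids are blue. No plant promoter, coding sequence or plant selectable marker is annotated within the T-DNA, which is consistent with its role as an empty receiver. Any plant expression function comes from the parts assembled into it. The finished construct can then be delivered to plants by Agrobacterium-mediated transformation.
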