Addgene plasmid #136070: pCsE
Purpose: Acceptor plasmid for even level position 4, lacZ blue-white screening
Depositing lab: Jim Haseloff. Depositing organization: University of Cambridge. Publication: Systematic tools for reprogramming plant gene expression in a simple model, Marchantia polymorpha. Sauret-Gueto S, Frangedakis E, Silvestri L, Rebmann M, Tomaselli M, Markel K, Delmans M, West A, Patron NJ, Haseloff J. ACS Synth Biol. 2020 Mar 12. doi: 10.1021/acssynbio.9b00511. PubMed 32163700.
Backbone
  Vector backbone: pDGB3_Omega1_domesticated
  Vector type: Plant Expression, Synthetic Biology
Growth in bacteria
  Bacterial resistance: Spectinomycin, 50 μg/mL
  Growth temperature: 37°C
  Growth strain: DH5alpha
  Copy number: High Copy
Gene/Insert
  Gene/Insert name: lacZ
  Cloning method: Restriction Enzyme; 5′ cloning site SapI (destroyed during cloning); 3′ cloning site SapI (destroyed during cloning)
  Sequencing primers: 5′ n/a
Depositor comments: Please visit https://www.biorxiv.org/content/10.1101/2020.02.29.971002v1 for bioRxiv preprint.
How to cite: pCsE was a gift from Jim Haseloff (Addgene plasmid # 136070 ; http://n2t.net/addgene:136070 ; RRID:Addgene_136070)
